Addgene plasmid #47315: Cas9m3
Purpose: Cas9 D10A+D839A+H840A
Depositing lab: George Church. Depositing organization: Harvard Medical School. Publication: CAS9 transcriptional activators for target specificity screening and paired nickases for cooperative genome engineering. Mali P, Aach J, Stranges PB, Esvelt KM, Moosburner M, Kosuri S, Yang L, Church GM. Nat Biotechnol. 2013 Aug 1. doi: 10.1038/nbt.2675. PubMed 23907171.
Backbone
  Vector backbone: pcDNA3.3_TOPO
  Vector type: CRISPR
Growth in bacteria
  Bacterial resistance: Ampicillin, 100 μg/mL
  Growth temperature: 37°C
  Growth strain: Stbl3
  Copy number: Unknown
Gene/Insert
  Gene/Insert name: Cas9m3
Terms and licenses: Academic/Nonprofit Terms; Industry Terms: Not Available to Industry
How to cite: Cas9m3 was a gift from George Church (Addgene plasmid # 47315 ; http://n2t.net/addgene:47315 ; RRID:Addgene_47315)
