[The description below was written by a language model from this plasmid's Addgene catalogue record.]
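Description:
Cas9m3 is a CRISPR-category plasmid built on the pcDNA3.3_TOPO backbone, a commercial vector generally used for expression in mammalian cells. It is propagated in bacteria under ampicillin selection; the copy number is listed as unknown. No feature table accompanies the entry, so the promoter driving the insert, the polyadenylation signal, the origin of replication, any nuclear localisation signals or epitope tags, and any mammalian selection marker are not stated in the record, nor is the species origin or codon usage of the Cas9 coding sequence.

The insert is a Cas9 variant carrying three substitutions: D10A, D839A and H840A. In Cas9, D10 lies in the RuvC-like nuclease domain and H840 in the HNH nuclease domain, and changing either residue to alanine disables cleavage of one DNA strand. Combining D10A with H840A is the standard way to eliminate nuclease activity while retaining guide-RNA-directed DNA binding. Here the neighbouring D839A change adds a second substitution in the HNH domain, presumably to suppress residual cutting further, and the "m3" in the name fits a triple mutant.

The record's stated purpose is simply the mutation list, but the associated work concerns Cas9-based transcriptional activators for assessing target specificity and paired nickases for cooperative genome engineering. In that context, the construct is most plausibly a source of catalytically inactive Cas9 for programmable DNA binding, for example as a scaffold for effector domain fusions or as a non-cutting control. No fused effector domain is indicated for this plasmid, and a guide RNA would need to be supplied separately.
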