>Addgene plasmid #47315 | Cas9m3 | depositor partial sequence | sequence record 67415 | Cas9m3 sequence 4146 bps
GCCACCATGGACAAGAAGTACTCCATTGGGCTCGCTATCGGCACAAACAGCGTCGGCTGGGCCGTCATTA
CGGACGAGTACAAGGTGCCGAGCAAAAAATTCAAAGTTCTGGGCAATACCGATCGCCACAGCATAAAGAA
GAACCTCATTGGCGCCCTCCTGTTCGACTCCGGGGAGACGGCCGAAGCCACGCGGCTCAAAAGAACAGCA
CGGCGCAGATATACCCGCAGAAAGAATCGGATCTGCTACCTGCAGGAGATCTTTAGTAATGAGATGGCTA
AGGTGGATGACTCTTTCTTCCATAGGCTGGAGGAGTCCTTTTTGGTGGAGGAGGATAAAAAGCACGAGCG
CCACCCAATCTTTGGCAATATCGTGGACGAGGTGGCGTACCATGAAAAGTACCCAACCATATATCATCTG
AGGAAGAAGCTTGTAGACAGTACTGATAAGGCTGACTTGCGGTTGATCTATCTCGCGCTGGCGCATATGA
TCAAATTTCGGGGACACTTCCTCATCGAGGGGGACCTGAACCCAGACAACAGCGATGTCGACAAACTCTT
TATCCAACTGGTTCAGACTTACAATCAGCTTTTCGAAGAGAACCCGATCAACGCATCCGGAGTTGACGCC
AAAGCAATCCTGAGCGCTAGGCTGTCCAAATCCCGGCGGCTCGAAAACCTCATCGCACAGCTCCCTGGGG
AGAAGAAGAACGGCCTGTTTGGTAATCTTATCGCCCTGTCACTCGGGCTGACCCCCAACTTTAAATCTAA
CTTCGACCTGGCCGAAGATGCCAAGCTTCAACTGAGCAAAGACACCTACGATGATGATCTCGACAATCTG
CTGGCCCAGATCGGCGACCAGTACGCAGACCTTTTTTTGGCGGCAAAGAACCTGTCAGACGCCATTCTGC
TGAGTGATATTCTGCGAGTGAACACGGAGATCACCAAAGCTCCGCTGAGCGCTAGTATGATCAAGCGCTA
TGATGAGCACCACCAAGACTTGACTTTGCTGAAGGCCCTTGTCAGACAGCAACTGCCTGAGAAGTACAAG
GAAATTTTCTTCGATCAGTCTAAAAATGGCTACGCCGGATACATTGACGGCGGAGCAAGCCAGGAGGAAT
TTTACAAATTTATTAAGCCCATCTTGGAAAAAATGGACGGCACCGAGGAGCTGCTGGTAAAGCTTAACAG
AGAAGATCTGTTGCGCAAACAGCGCACTTTCGACAATGGAAGCATCCCCCACCAGATTCACCTGGGCGAA
CTGCACGCTATCCTCAGGCGGCAAGAGGATTTCTACCCCTTTTTGAAAGATAACAGGGAAAAGATTGAGA
AAATCCTCACATTTCGGATACCCTACTATGTAGGCCCCCTCGCCCGGGGAAATTCCAGATTCGCGTGGAT
GACTCGCAAATCAGAAGAGACCATCACTCCCTGGAACTTCGAGGAAGTCGTGGATAAGGGGGCCTCTGCC
CAGTCCTTCATCGAAAGGATGACTAACTTTGATAAAAATCTGCCTAACGAAAAGGTGCTTCCTAAACACT
CTCTGCTGTACGAGTACTTCACAGTTTATAACGAGCTCACCAAGGTCAAATACGTCACAGAAGGGATGAG
AAAGCCAGCATTCCTGTCTGGAGAGCAGAAGAAAGCTATCGTGGACCTCCTCTTCAAGACGAACCGGAAA
GTTACCGTGAAACAGCTCAAAGAAGACTATTTCAAAAAGATTGAATGTTTCGACTCTGTTGAAATCAGCG
GAGTGGAGGATCGCTTCAACGCATCCCTGGGAACGTATCACGATCTCCTGAAAATCATTAAAGACAAGGA
CTTCCTGGACAATGAGGAGAACGAGGACATTCTTGAGGACATTGTCCTCACCCTTACGTTGTTTGAAGAT
AGGGAGATGATTGAAGAACGCTTGAAAACTTACGCTCATCTCTTCGACGACAAAGTCATGAAACAGCTCA
AGAGGCGCCGATATACAGGATGGGGGCGGCTGTCAAGAAAACTGATCAATGGGATCCGAGACAAGCAGAG
TGGAAAGACAATCCTGGATTTTCTTAAGTCCGATGGATTTGCCAACCGGAACTTCATGCAGTTGATCCAT
GATGACTCTCTCACCTTTAAGGAGGACATCCAGAAAGCACAAGTTTCTGGCCAGGGGGACAGTCTTCACG
AGCACATCGCTAATCTTGCAGGTAGCCCAGCTATCAAAAAGGGAATACTGCAGACCGTTAAGGTCGTGGA
TGAACTCGTCAAAGTAATGGGAAGGCATAAGCCCGAGAATATCGTTATCGAGATGGCCCGAGAGAACCAA
ACTACCCAGAAGGGACAGAAGAACAGTAGGGAAAGGATGAAGAGGATTGAAGAGGGTATAAAAGAACTGG
GGTCCCAAATCCTTAAGGAACACCCAGTTGAAAACACCCAGCTTCAGAATGAGAAGCTCTACCTGTACTA
CCTGCAGAACGGCAGGGACATGTACGTGGATCAGGAACTGGACATCAATCGGCTCTCCGACTACGACGTG
GCTGCTATCGTGCCCCAGTCTTTTCTCAAAGATGATTCTATTGATAATAAAGTGTTGACAAGATCCGATA
AAAATAGAGGGAAGAGTGATAACGTCCCCTCAGAAGAAGTTGTCAAGAAAATGAAAAATTATTGGCGGCA
GCTGCTGAACGCCAAACTGATCACACAACGGAAGTTCGATAATCTGACTAAGGCTGAACGAGGTGGCCTG
TCTGAGTTGGATAAAGCCGGCTTCATCAAAAGGCAGCTTGTTGAGACACGCCAGATCACCAAGCACGTGG
CCCAAATTCTCGATTCACGCATGAACACCAAGTACGATGAAAATGACAAACTGATTCGAGAGGTGAAAGT
TATTACTCTGAAGTCTAAGCTGGTCTCAGATTTCAGAAAGGACTTTCAGTTTTATAAGGTGAGAGAGATC
AACAATTACCACCATGCGCATGATGCCTACCTGAATGCAGTGGTAGGCACTGCACTTATCAAAAAATATC
CCAAGCTTGAATCTGAATTTGTTTACGGAGACTATAAAGTGTACGATGTTAGGAAAATGATCGCAAAGTC
TGAGCAGGAAATAGGCAAGGCCACCGCTAAGTACTTCTTTTACAGCAATATTATGAATTTTTTCAAGACC
GAGATTACACTGGCCAATGGAGAGATTCGGAAGCGACCACTTATCGAAACAAACGGAGAAACAGGAGAAA
TCGTGTGGGACAAGGGTAGGGATTTCGCGACAGTCCGGAAGGTCCTGTCCATGCCGCAGGTGAACATCGT
TAAAAAGACCGAAGTACAGACCGGAGGCTTCTCCAAGGAAAGTATCCTCCCGAAAAGGAACAGCGACAAG
CTGATCGCACGCAAAAAAGATTGGGACCCCAAGAAATACGGCGGATTCGATTCTCCTACAGTCGCTTACA
GTGTACTGGTTGTGGCCAAAGTGGAGAAAGGGAAGTCTAAAAAACTCAAAAGCGTCAAGGAACTGCTGGG
CATCACAATCATGGAGCGATCAAGCTTCGAAAAAAACCCCATCGACTTTCTCGAGGCGAAAGGATATAAA
GAGGTCAAAAAAGACCTCATCATTAAGCTTCCCAAGTACTCTCTCTTTGAGCTTGAAAACGGCCGGAAAC
GAATGCTCGCTAGTGCGGGCGAGCTGCAGAAAGGTAACGAGCTGGCACTGCCCTCTAAATACGTTAATTT
CTTGTATCTGGCCAGCCACTATGAAAAGCTCAAAGGGTCTCCCGAAGATAATGAGCAGAAGCAGCTGTTC
GTGGAACAACACAAACACTACCTTGATGAGATCATCGAGCAAATAAGCGAATTCTCCAAAAGAGTGATCC
TCGCCGACGCTAACCTCGATAAGGTGCTTTCTGCTTACAATAAGCACAGGGATAAGCCCATCAGGGAGCA
GGCAGAAAACATTATCCACTTGTTTACTCTGACCAACTTGGGCGCGCCTGCAGCCTTCAAGTACTTCGAC
ACCACCATAGACAGAAAGCGGTACACCTCTACAAAGGAGGTCCTGGACGCCACACTGATTCATCAGTCAA
TTACGGGGCTCTATGAAACAAGAATCGACCTCTCTCAGCTCGGTGGAGACAGCAGGGCTGACCCCAAGAA
GAAGAGGAAGGTGTGA
