>Addgene plasmid #47315 | Cas9m3 | addgene partial sequence | sequence record 68963 | LNCX 5'-AGCTCGTTTAGTGAACCGTCAGATC-3'
TTTTGACCTCCATAGAAGACACCGGGACCGATCCAGCCTCCGGACTCTAGAGGATCGAACCCTTGCCACC
ATGGACAAGAAGTACTCCATTGGGCTCGCTATCGGCACAAACAGCGTCGGCTGGGCCGTCATTACGGACG
AGTACAAGGTGCCGAGCAAAAAATTCAAAGTTCTGGGCAATACCGATCGCCACAGCATAAAGAAGAACCT
CATTGGCGCCCTCCTGTTCGACTCCGGGGAGACGGCCGAAGCCACGCGGCTCAAAAGAACAGCACGGCGC
AGATATACCCGCAGAAAGAATCGGATCTGCTACCTGCAGGAGATCTTTAGTAATGAGATGGCTAAGGTGG
ATGACTCTTTCTTCCATAGGCTGGAGGAGTCCTTTTTGGTGGAGGAGGATAAAAAGCACGAGCGCCACCC
AATCTTTGGCAATATCGTGGACGAGGTGGCGTACCATGAAAAGTACCCAACCATATATCATCTGAGGAAG
AAGCTTGTAGACAGTACTGATAAGGCTGACTTGCGGTTGATCTATCTCGCGCTGGCGCATATGATCAAAT
TTCGGGGACACTTCCTCATCGAGGGGGACCTGAACCCAGACAACAGCGATGTCGACAAACTCTTTATCCA
ACTGGTTCAGACTTACAATCAGCTTTTCGAAGAGAACCCGATCAACGCATCCGGAGTTGACGCCAAAGCA
ATCCTGAGCGCTAGGCTGTCCAAATCCCGGCGGCTCGAAAACCTCATCGCACAGCTCCCTGGGGAGAAGA
AGAACGGCCTGTTTGGTAATCTTATCGCCCTGTCACTCGGGCTGACCCCCAACTTTAAATCTAACTTCGA
CCTGGCCGAAGATGCCAAGCTTCAACTGA
