>Addgene plasmid #47315 | Cas9m3 | addgene partial sequence | sequence record 68964 | TK-pA-R2 5'-GGTGGGGAAAAGGAAGAAAC-3'
GGGGTATCGACAGAGTGCCAGCCCTGGGACCGAACCCCGCGTTTATGAACAAACGACCCAACACCCGTGC
GTTTTATTCTGTCTTTTTATTGCCGTCATAGCGCGGGTTCCTTCCGGTATTGTCTCCTTCCGTGTTTCAG
TTAGCCTCCCCCGTTTAAACTCATTACTAACCGGTAGGGATCGAACCCTTTCACACCTTCCTCTTCTTCT
TGGGGTCAGCCCTGCTGTCTCCACCGAGCTGAGAGAGGTCGATTCTTGTTTCATAGAGCCCCGTAATTGA
CTGATGAATCAGTGTGGCGTCCAGGACCTCCTTTGTAGAGGTGTACCGCTTTCTGTCTATGGTGGTGTCG
AAGTACTTGAAGGCTGCAGGCGCGCCCAAGTTGGTCAGAGTAAACAAGTGGATAATGTTTTCTGCCTGCT
CCCTGATGGGCTTATCCCTGTGCTTATTGTAAGCAGAAAGCACCTTATCGAGGTTAGCGTCGGCGAGGAT
CACTCTTTTGGAGAATTCGCTTATTTGCTCGATGATCTCATCAAGGTAGTGTTTGTGTTGTTCCACGAAC
AGCTGCTTCTGCTCATTATCTTCGGGAGACCCTTTGAGCTTTTCATAGTGGCTGGCCAGATACAAGAAAT
TAACGTATTTAGAGGGCAGTGCCAGCTCGTTACCTTTCTGCAGCTCGCCCGCACTAGCGAGCATTCGTTT
CCGGCCGTTTTCAAGCTCAAAGAGAGAGTACTTGGGAAGCTTAATGATGAGGTCTTTTTTGACCTCTTTA
TATCCTTTCGCCTCGAGAAAGTCGATGGGGTTTTTTTCGAAGCTTGATCGCTCCATGATTGTGATGCCCA
GCAGTTCCTTGACGCTTTTGAGTTTTTTAGACTTCCCTTTCTCCACTTTGGCCACAACCAGTACACTGTA
AGCGACTGTAGGAGAATC
