>Addgene plasmid #47315 | Cas9m3 | addgene partial sequence | sequence record 70336 | hdCas9-R2 5'-CCGGCTTTATCCAACTCAGAC-3'
TATCGAACTTCCGTTGTGTGATCAGTTTGGCGTTCAGCAGCTGCCGCCAATAATTTTTCATTTTCTTGAC
AACTTCTTCTGAGGGGACGTTATCACTCTTCCCTCTATTTTTATCGGATCTTGTCAACACTTTATTATCA
ATAGAATCATCTTTGAGAAAAGACTGGGGCACGATAGCAGCCACGTCGTAGTCGGAGAGCCGATTGATGT
CCAGTTCCTGATCCACGTACATGTCCCTGCCGTTCTGCAGGTAGTACAGGTAGAGCTTCTCATTCTGAAG
CTGGGTGTTTTCAACTGGGTGTTCCTTAAGGATTTGGGACCCCAGTTCTTTTATACCCTCTTCAATCCTC
TTCATCCTTTCCCTACTGTTCTTCTGTCCCTTCTGGGTAGTTTGGTTCTCTCGGGCCATCTCGATAACGA
TATTCTCGGGCTTATGCCTTCCCATTACTTTGACGAGTTCATCCACGACCTTAACGGTCTGCAGTATTCC
CTTTTTGATAGCTGGGCTACCTGCAAGATTAGCGATGTGCTCGTGAAGACTGTCCCCCTGGCCAGAAACT
TGTGCTTTCTGGATGTCCTCCTTAAAGGTGAGAGAGTCATCATGGATCAACTGCATGAAGTTCCGGTTGG
CAAATCCATCGGACTTAAGAAAATCCAGGATTGTCTTTCCACTCTGCTTGTCTCGGATCCCATTGATCAG
TTTTCTTGACAGCCGCCCCCATCCTGTATATCGGCGCCTCTTGAGCTGTTTCATGACTTTGTCGTCGAAG
AGATGAGCGTAAGTTTTCAAGCGTTCTTCAATCATCTCCCTATCTTCAAACAACGTAAGGGTGAGGACAA
TGTCCTCAAGAATGTCCTCGTTCTCCTCATTGTCCAGGAAGTCCTTGTCTTTAATGATTTTCAGGAGATC
GTGATACGTTCCCAGGGATGCGTTGAAGCGATCCTCCACTCCGCTGATTTCAACAGAGTCGAAACATTCA
ATCTTTTTGAAATA
